Addgene plasmid #156875: pD649-HAsp-A1BG-Fc(DAPA)-AviTag-6xHis
Purpose: Mammalian expression of secreted protein fused to Fc(DAPA)-Avi-6xHis.
Depositing lab: Chris Garcia. Depositing organization: Stanford University. Publication: A Human IgSF Cell-Surface Interactome Reveals a Complex Network of Protein-Protein Interactions. Wojtowicz WM, Vielmetter J, Fernandes RA, Siepe DH, Eastman CL, Chisholm GB, Cox S, Klock H, Anderson PW, Rue SM, Miller JJ, Glaser SM, Bragstad ML, Vance J, Lam AW, Lesley SA, Zinn K, Garcia KC. Cell. 2020 Aug 20;182(4):1027-1043.e17. doi: 10.1016/j.cell.2020.07.025. PubMed 32822567.
Backbone
  Vector backbone: pD649
  Backbone size w/o insert (bp): 6106
  Vector type: Mammalian Expression
Growth in bacteria
  Bacterial resistance: Ampicillin, 100 μg/mL
  Growth temperature: 37°C
  Growth strain: DH5alpha
  Copy number: High Copy
Gene/Insert
  Gene/Insert name: A1BG
  Species: H. sapiens (human)
  Insert size (bp): 1422
  Mutation: Fc region of human IgG contains D265A and P329A mutations (DAPA)
  Entrez Gene: A1BG (a.k.a. A1B, ABG, GAB, HYST2477)
  Promoter: CMV/SP6
  Tag / fusion protein: Fc(DAPA)-AviTag-6xHis (C terminal on backbone)
  Cloning method: Restriction Enzyme; 5′ cloning site GCGGCCGC (not destroyed); 3′ cloning site GGCGCGCC (not destroyed)
  Sequencing primers: 5′ ATTTAGGTGACACTATAG; 3′ CACGTACCAGTTGAACTTCACC
Resource information
  A portion of this plasmid was derived from a plasmid made by: synthesis by ThermoFisher
Terms and licenses: Academic/Nonprofit Terms; Industry Terms: Not Available to Industry
Depositor comments: Some plasmids in this collection may have an IS4-like element ISVsa5 family transposase upstream of the CMV promoter.
How to cite: pD649-HAsp-A1BG-Fc(DAPA)-AviTag-6xHis was a gift from Chris Garcia (Addgene plasmid # 156875 ; http://n2t.net/addgene:156875 ; RRID:Addgene_156875)
