[The description below was written by a language model from this plasmid's Addgene catalogue record and pLannotate feature annotations shown in this document.]
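Description:
pD649-HAsp-A1BG-Fc(DAPA)-AviTag-6xHis is a mammalian expression plasmid built on the pD649 backbone for producing a secreted, Fc-fused form of human A1BG (alpha-1-B glycoprotein). It is propagated in E. coli as a high-copy plasmid through a ColE1/pUC-type origin and selected with ampicillin via the β-lactamase gene. The annotated full sequence (about 7.5 kb) also carries an SV40 early/EM7 promoter pair driving a puromycin N-acetyltransferase cassette with an SV40 poly(A) signal, which could allow puromycin selection in mammalian cells, although the record does not describe that use. Short fragments of KanR, lacZα, ble and an f1 origin appear to be non-functional backbone remnants.

The expression unit uses the CMV enhancer and immediate-early promoter followed by a portion of CMV intron A, with an SP6 promoter just upstream of the coding region that serves as a sequencing primer site and could support in vitro transcription. The open reading frame begins with a secretion signal: the name indicates an HA signal peptide, while the automated annotation flags a partial match to an IgH signal sequence. It continues through the approximately 1.4 kb A1BG insert, cloned between retained NotI and AscI sites. Downstream, the backbone supplies a human IgG1 Fc region carrying the D265A and P329A (DAPA) substitutions, which are generally used to reduce Fc effector interactions, followed by an AviTag for site-specific biotinylation and a 6xHis tag for metal-affinity purification. The two small tags are not individually annotated in the feature table. A bGH poly(A) signal terminates the transcript.

The plasmid belongs to a collection built to map interactions among human immunoglobulin-superfamily cell-surface and secreted proteins, where dimeric Fc fusions serve as soluble binding reagents. The depositor notes that some plasmids in the collection may carry an IS4-like transposase insertion upstream of the CMV promoter. No such element is annotated here.
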