Features (pLannotate 1.2.2; 21 found; start..end, strand, type, name):
    119..143     -  CDS            KanR (fragment): aminoglycoside phosphotransferase; aph(3')-Ia; confers resistance to kanamycin
    254..842     +  rep_origin     ori: high-copy-number ColE1/pMB1/pBR322/pUC origin of replication
   1067..1084    +  terminator     rrnB T2 terminator (fragment): transcription terminator T2 from the E. coli rrnB gene
   1109..1128    -  CDS            lacZα (fragment): LacZα fragment of β-galactosidase; lacZ fragment
   1584..1600    +  protein_bind   lac operator: The lac repressor binds to the lac operator to inhibit transcription in E. coli. This inhibition can be relieved by adding lactose or isopropyl-β-D-thiogalactopyranoside (IPTG). lac repressor encoded by lacI
   1843..2146    +  enhancer       CMV enhancer: human cytomegalovirus immediate early enhancer
   2147..2350    +  promoter       CMV promoter: human cytomegalovirus (CMV) immediate early promoter
   2486..2529    +  intron         CMV intron (fragment): modified intron A from human cytomegalovirus
   2581..2599    +  promoter       SP6 promoter: promoter for bacteriophage SP6 RNA polymerase
   2603..2640    +  CDS            IgH signal sequence (fragment): signal sequence from the mouse immunoglobulin heavy chain variable region
   2746..4170    +  CDS            A1BG: A1BG_HUMAN - Experimental evidence at protein level: Swiss-Prot protein existence level 1. From Homo sapiens (Human).
   4186..4863    +  CDS            IGHG1 (fragment): IGHG1_HUMAN - Experimental evidence at protein level: Swiss-Prot protein existence level 1. Constant region of immunoglobulin heavy chains. Immunoglobulins, also known as antibodies, are membrane-bound or secreted glycoproteins produced by B lymphocytes. In the recognition phase of humoral immunity, the membrane-bound immunoglobulins serve as receptors which, upon binding of a specific antigen, trigger the clonal expansion and differentiation of B lymphocytes into immunoglobulins- secreting plasma cells. Secreted immunoglobulins mediate the effector phase of humoral immunity, which results in
   5078..5189    +  polyA_signal   bGH poly(A) signal: bovine growth hormone polyadenylation signal
   5190..5298    +  rep_origin     f1 ori (fragment): f1 bacteriophage origin of replication; arrow indicates direction of (+) strand synthesis
   5312..5641    +  promoter       SV40 promoter: SV40 enhancer and early promoter
   5689..5736    +  promoter       EM7 promoter: synthetic bacterial promoter&nbsp
   5755..6354    +  CDS            PuroR (fragment): puromycin N-acetyltransferase; pac from Streptomyces; confers resistance to puromycin
   6364..6489    +  CDS            ble (fragment): BLE_KLEPN - Experimental evidence at protein level: Swiss-Prot protein existence level 1. Binding protein with a strong affinity to the bleomycin family of antibiotics. Binds to CL990; an antimitotic-antibiotic compound. From Klebsiella pneumoniae.
   6484..6605    +  polyA_signal   SV40 poly(A) signal: SV40 polyadenylation signal
   6658..7518    -  CDS            AmpR: β-lactamase; bla; confers resistance to ampicillin, carbenicillin, and related antibiotics
   7521..89      -  promoter       AmpR promoter (fragment) (across the origin): bla
>Addgene plasmid #156875 | pD649-HAsp-A1BG-Fc(DAPA)-AviTag-6xHis | depositor full sequence | sequence record 302859 | Full Sequence
TTTCAATATTATTGAAGCATTTATCAGGGTTATTGTCTCATGAGCGGATACATATTTGAATGTATTTAGA
AAAATAAACAAATAGGGGTCAGTGTTACAACCAATTAACCAATTCTGAACATTATCGCGAGCCCATTTAT
ACCTGAATATGGCTCATAACACCCCTTGCTCATGACCAAAATCCCTTAACGTGAGTTACGCGCGCGTCGT
TCCACTGAGCGTCAGACCCCGTAGAAAAGATCAAAGGATCTTCTTGAGATCCTTTTTTTCTGCGCGTAAT
CTGCTGCTTGCAAACAAAAAAACCACCGCTACCAGCGGTGGTTTGTTTGCCGGATCAAGAGCTACCAACT
CTTTTTCCGAAGGTAACTGGCTTCAGCAGAGCGCAGATACCAAATACTGTTCTTCTAGTGTAGCCGTAGT
TAGCCCACCACTTCAAGAACTCTGTAGCACCGCCTACATACCTCGCTCTGCTAATCCTGTTACCAGTGGC
TGCTGCCAGTGGCGATAAGTCGTGTCTTACCGGGTTGGACTCAAGACGATAGTTACCGGATAAGGCGCAG
CGGTCGGGCTGAACGGGGGGTTCGTGCACACAGCCCAGCTTGGAGCGAACGACCTACACCGAACTGAGAT
ACCTACAGCGTGAGCTATGAGAAAGCGCCACGCTTCCCGAAGGGAGAAAGGCGGACAGGTATCCGGTAAG
CGGCAGGGTCGGAACAGGAGAGCGCACGAGGGAGCTTCCAGGGGGAAACGCCTGGTATCTTTATAGTCCT
GTCGGGTTTCGCCACCTCTGACTTGAGCGTCGATTTTTGTGATGCTCGTCAGGGGGGCGGAGCCTATGGA
AAAACGCCAGCAACGCGGCCTTTTTACGGTTCCTGGCCTTTTGCTGGCCTTTTGCTCACATGTTCTTTCC
TGCGTTATCCCCTGATTCTGTGGATAACCGTATTACCGCCTTTGAGTGAGCTGATACCGCTCGCCGCAGC
CGAACGACCGAGCGCAGCGAGTCAGTGAGCGAGGAAGCGGAAGGCGAGAGTAGGGAACTGCCAGGCATCA
AACTAAGCAGAAGGCCCCTGACGGATGGCCTTTTTGCGTTTCTACAAACTCTTTCTGTGTTGTAAAACGA
CGGCCAGTCTTAAGCTCGGGCCCCCTGGGCGGTTCTGATAACGAGTAATCGTTAATCCGCAAATAACGTA
AAAACCCGCTTCGGCGGGTTTTTTTATGGGGGGAGTTTAGGGAAAGAGCATTTGTCAGAATATTTAAGGG
CGCCTGTCACTTTGCTTGATATATGAGAATTATTTAACCTTATAAATGAGAAAAAAGCAACGCACTTTAA
ATAAGATACGTTGCTTTTTCGATTGATGAACACCTATAATTAAACTATTCATCTATTATTTATGATTTTT
TGTATATACAATATTTCTAGTTTGTTAAAGAGAATTAAGAAAATAAATCTCGAAAATAATAAAGGGAAAA
TCAGTTTTTGATATCAAAATTATACATGTCAACGATAATACAAAATATAATACAAACTATAAGATGTTAT
CAGTATTTATTATCATTTAGAATAAATTTTGTGTCGCCCTTAATTGTGAGCGGATAACAATTACGAGCTT
CATGCACAGTGGCGTTGACTCAATATTGGCCATTAGCCATATTATTCATTGGTTATATAGCATAAATCAA
TATTGGCTATTGGCCATTGCATACGTTGTATCTATATCATAATATGTACATTTATATTGGCTCATGTCCA
ATATGACCGCCATGTTGGCATTGATTATTGACTAGTTATTAATAGTAATCAATTACGGGGTCATTAGTTC
ATAGCCCATATATGGAGTTCCGCGTTACATAACTTACGGTAAATGGCCCGCCTGGCTGACCGCCCAACGA
CCCCCGCCCATTGACGTCAATAATGACGTATGTTCCCATAGTAACGCCAATAGGGACTTTCCATTGACGT
CAATGGGTGGAGTATTTACGGTAAACTGCCCACTTGGCAGTACATCAAGTGTATCATATGCCAAGTACGC
CCCCTATTGACGTCAATGACGGTAAATGGCCCGCCTGGCATTATGCCCAGTACATGACCTTATGGGACTT
TCCTACTTGGCAGTACATCTACGTATTAGTCATCGCTATTACCATGGTGATGCGGTTTTGGCAGTACATC
AATGGGCGTGGATAGCGGTTTGACTCACGGGGATTTCCAAGTCTCCACCCCATTGACGTCAATGGGAGTT
TGTTTTGGCACCAAAATCAACGGGACTTTCCAAAATGTCGTAACAACTCCGCCCCATTGACGCAAATGGG
CGGTAGGCGTGTACGGTGGGAGGTCTATATAAGCAGAGCTCGTTTAGTGAACCGTCAGATCGCCTGGAGA
CGCCATCCACGCTGTTTTGACCTCCATAGAAGACACCGGGACCGATCCAGCCTCCGCGGCCGGGAACGGT
GCATTGGAACGCGGATTCCCCGTGCCAAGAGTGACGTAAGTACCGCCTATAGAGTCTATAGGCCCACCCC
CTTGGCTTCGTTAGAACGCGGCTACAATTAATACATAACCTTATGTATCATACACATACGATTTAGGTGA
CACTATAGAATAACATCCACTTTGCCTTTCTCTCCACAGGTGTCCACTCCCAGGTCCAACTGCACCTCGG
TTCTATCGAAAACGCGCCTGCTAGCGCCACCATGAAGACCATCATTGCCCTGAGCTACATCTTCTGCCTG
GTGTTCGCTGCGGCCGCCGCCATCTTTTATGAGACACAGCCTTCTCTGTGGGCCGAGAGCGAGTCTCTGC
TGAAGCCTCTGGCCAATGTGACCCTGACCTGTCAGGCCCACCTGGAAACCCCTGACTTCCAGCTGTTCAA
GAACGGCGTGGCCCAAGAGCCTGTGCACCTGGATTCTCCAGCCATCAAGCACCAGTTTCTGCTGACCGGC
GATACCCAGGGCAGATACAGATGTAGAAGCGGCCTGAGCACCGGCTGGACACAGCTGTCTAAACTGCTGG
AACTGACAGGCCCCAAGTCTCTGCCTGCTCCTTGGCTTTCTATGGCCCCTGTGTCCTGGATCACCCCTGG
CCTGAAAACCACCGCTGTGTGTAGAGGCGTGCTGAGAGGCGTGACATTCCTGCTGAGAAGAGAGGGCGAC
CACGAGTTTCTGGAAGTGCCCGAGGCTCAAGAGGACGTGGAAGCCACCTTTCCAGTGCACCAGCCTGGCA
ACTACAGCTGCTCCTACAGAACAGATGGCGAAGGCGCCCTGTCTGAGCCTTCTGCCACAGTGACAATCGA
GGAACTGGCCGCTCCTCCTCCACCTGTGCTTATGCACCACGGCGAAAGCTCTCAGGTGCTGCACCCTGGC
AACAAAGTGACACTGACATGCGTGGCCCCTCTGAGCGGAGTGGATTTTCAGCTGCGGAGAGGCGAGAAAG
AACTGCTGGTGCCCAGAAGCAGCACAAGCCCCGACAGAATCTTCTTCCACCTGAACGCCGTGGCTCTTGG
CGACGGCGGACACTACACCTGTAGATACAGACTGCACGACAACCAGAACGGATGGTCCGGCGATTCTGCC
CCTGTGGAACTGATCCTGAGCGACGAGACACTGCCCGCTCCAGAGTTTTCTCCAGAGCCTGAATCTGGCA
GAGCCCTGCGGCTGAGATGTCTGGCTCCTCTTGAAGGCGCCAGATTCGCCCTCGTGCGAGAAGATAGAGG
CGGCAGACGGGTGCACAGATTTCAGTCTCCAGCCGGAACTGAGGCCCTGTTCGAGCTGCACAATATCAGC
GTGGCCGACAGCGCCAACTACTCCTGTGTGTATGTGGACCTGAAGCCACCATTCGGCGGCTCTGCCCCTT
CTGAGAGACTGGAACTGCATGTGGATGGCCCTCCACCTAGACCACAGCTGAGAGCTACTTGGAGCGGAGC
TGTTCTGGCCGGAAGAGATGCTGTGCTGAGATGCGAGGGCCCCATTCCTGATGTGACCTTTGAGCTGCTG
AGAGAAGGCGAGACAAAGGCCGTGAAAACCGTGCGAACACCTGGCGCCGCTGCCAATCTCGAGCTGATCT
TTGTGGGACCACAGCACGCCGGCAACTACCGGTGCAGATATAGAAGCTGGGTGCCCCACACCTTCGAGTC
CGAGCTGTCTGATCCAGTCGAGCTGCTGGTGGCCGAATCTGGCGCGCCGGGCGGCGACAAGACCCACACC
TGCCCCCCCTGCCCAGCTCCAGAACTGCTGGGAGGGCCTTCCGTGTTCCTGTTCCCCCCCAAGCCCAAGG
ACACCCTGATGATCAGCAGGACCCCCGAGGTGACCTGCGTGGTGGTGGCCGTGTCCCACGAGGACCCAGA
GGTGAAGTTCAACTGGTACGTGGACGGCGTGGAGGTGCACAACGCCAAGACCAAGCCCAGAGAGGAGCAG
TACAACAGCACCTACAGGGTGGTGTCCGTGCTGACCGTGCTGCACCAGGACTGGCTGAACGGCAAAGAAT
ACAAGTGCAAAGTCTCCAACAAGGCCCTGGCTGCCCCAATCGAAAAGACAATCAGCAAGGCCAAGGGCCA
GCCACGGGAGCCCCAGGTGTACACCCTGCCCCCCAGCCGGGAGGAGATGACCAAGAACCAGGTGTCCCTG
ACCTGTCTGGTGAAGGGCTTCTACCCCAGCGATATCGCCGTGGAGTGGGAGAGCAACGGCCAGCCCGAGA
ACAACTACAAGACCACCCCCCCAGTGCTGGACAGCGACGGCAGCTTCTTCCTGTACAGCAAGCTGACCGT
GGACAAGTCCAGGTGGCAGCAGGGCAACGTGTTCAGCTGCAGCGTGATGCACGAGGCCCTGCACAACCAC
TACACCCAGAAGTCCCTGAGCCTGAGCCCCGGCGGCAGCGGTCTTAATGATATTTTCGAGGCTCAGAAGA
TTGAGTGGCATGAACACCACCACCATCACCACTAAGGCCGGCCTGTAGTCACTGGCACAACGCGTTACCC
GGTAAGCCAATCGGGTATACACGGTCGTCATACTGCAGACAGGGTTCTTCTACTTTGCAAGATAGTCTTG
AGTAGTAAAATAAATAGATAGAGAAAATCAGCCTCGACTGTGCCTTCTAGTTGCCAGCCATCTGTTGTTT
GCCCCTCCCCCGTGCCTTCCTTGACCCTGGAAGGTGCCACTCCCACTGTCCTTTCCTAATAAAATGAGGA
AATTGCATCACAACACTCAACCCTATCTCGGTCTATTCTTTTGATTTATAAGGGATTTTGCCGATTTCGG
CCTATTGGTTAAAAAATGAGCTGATTTAACAAAAATTTAACGCGAATTAATTCTGTGGAATGTGTGTCAG
TTAGGGTGTGGAAAGTCCCCAGGCTCCCCAGCAGGCAGAAGTATGCAAAGCATGCATCTCAATTAGTCAG
CAACCAGGTGTGGAAAGTCCCCAGGCTCCCCAGCAGGCAGAAGTATGCAAAGCATGCATCTCAATTAGTC
AGCAACCATAGTCCCGCCCCTAACTCCGCCCATCCCGCCCCTAACTCCGCCCAGTTCCGCCCATTCTCCG
CCCCATGGCTGACTAATTTTTTTTATTTATGCAGAGGCCGAGGCCGCCTCTGCCTCTGAGCTATTCCAGA
AGTAGTGAGGAGGCTTTTTTGGAGGCCTAGGCTTTTGCAAAAAGCTCCCGGGAGCTTGTATATCCATTTT
CGGATCTGATCAGCACGTGTTGACAATTAATCATCGGCATAGTATATCGGCATAGTATAATACGACAAGG
TGAGGAACTAAACCATGACCGAGTACAAGCCCACGGTGCGCCTCGCCACCCGCGACGACGTCCCCAGGGC
CGTACGCACCCTCGCCGCCGCGTTCGCCGACTACCCCGCCACGCGCCACACCGTCGATCCGGACCGCCAC
ATCGAGCGGGTCACCGAGCTGCAAGAACTCTTCCTCACGCGCGTCGGGCTCGACATCGGCAAGGTGTGGG
TCGCGGACGACGGCGCCGCGGTGGCGGTCTGGACCACGCCGGAGAGCGTCGAAGCGGGGGCGGTGTTCGC
CGAGATCGGCCCGCGCATGGCCGAGTTGAGCGGTTCCCGGCTGGCCGCGCAGCAACAGATGGAAGGCCTC
CTGGCGCCGCACCGGCCCAAGGAGCCCGCGTGGTTCCTGGCCACCGTCGGCGTCTCGCCCGACCACCAGG
GCAAGGGTCTGGGCAGCGCCGTCGTGCTCCCCGGAGTGGAGGCGGCCGAGCGCGCCGGGGTGCCCGCCTT
CCTGGAGACATCCGCGCCCCGCAACCTCCCCTTCTACGAGCGGCTCGGCTTCACCGTCACCGCCGACGTC
GAGGTGCCCGAAGGACCGCGCACCTGGTGCATGACCCGCAAGCCCGGTGCCTGACACGTGCTACGAGATT
TCGATTCCACCGCCGCCTTCTATGAAAGGTTGGGCTTCGGAATCGTTTTCCGGGACGCCGGCTGGATGAT
CCTCCAGCGCGGGGATCTCATGCTGGAGTTCTTCGCCCACCCCAACTTGTTTATTGCAGCTTATAATGGT
TACAAATAAAGCAATAGCATCACAAATTTCACAAATAAAGCATTTTTTTCACTGCATTCTAGTTGTGGTT
TGTCCAAACTCATCAATGTATCTTATCATGTCTGTATACCGTCGACCTCTAGCTAGAGCTTGGCGTAATC
ATGGTCATTACCAATGCTTAATCAGTGAGGCACCTATCTCAGCGATCTGTCTATTTCGTTCATCCATAGT
TGCCTGACTCCCCGTCGTGTAGATAACTACGATACGGGAGGGCTTACCATCTGGCCCCAGCGCTGCGATG
ATACCGCGAGAACCACGCTCACCGGCTCCGGATTTATCAGCAATAAACCAGCCAGCCGGAAGGGCCGAGC
GCAGAAGTGGTCCTGCAACTTTATCCGCCTCCATCCAGTCTATTAATTGTTGCCGGGAAGCTAGAGTAAG
TAGTTCGCCAGTTAATAGTTTGCGCAACGTTGTTGCCATCGCTACAGGCATCGTGGTGTCACGCTCGTCG
TTTGGTATGGCTTCATTCAGCTCCGGTTCCCAACGATCAAGGCGAGTTACATGATCCCCCATGTTGTGCA
AAAAAGCGGTTAGCTCCTTCGGTCCTCCGATCGTTGTCAGAAGTAAGTTGGCCGCAGTGTTATCACTCAT
GGTTATGGCAGCACTGCATAATTCTCTTACTGTCATGCCATCCGTAAGATGCTTTTCTGTGACTGGTGAG
TACTCAACCAAGTCATTCTGAGAATAGTGTATGCGGCGACCGAGTTGCTCTTGCCCGGCGTCAATACGGG
ATAATACCGCGCCACATAGCAGAACTTTAAAAGTGCTCATCATTGGAAAACGTTCTTCGGGGCGAAAACT
CTCAAGGATCTTACCGCTGTTGAGATCCAGTTCGATGTAACCCACTCGTGCACCCAACTGATCTTCAGCA
TCTTTTACTTTCACCAGCGTTTCTGGGTGAGCAAAAACAGGAAGGCAAAATGCCGCAAAAAAGGGAATAA
GGGCGACACGGAAATGTTGAATACTCATATTCTTCCTT
