>Addgene plasmid #156875 | pD649-HAsp-A1BG-Fc(DAPA)-AviTag-6xHis | depositor partial sequence | sequence record 302860 | insert (secreted protein)
GCCATCTTTTATGAGACACAGCCTTCTCTGTGGGCCGAGAGCGAGTCTCTGCTGAAGCCTCTGGCCAATG
TGACCCTGACCTGTCAGGCCCACCTGGAAACCCCTGACTTCCAGCTGTTCAAGAACGGCGTGGCCCAAGA
GCCTGTGCACCTGGATTCTCCAGCCATCAAGCACCAGTTTCTGCTGACCGGCGATACCCAGGGCAGATAC
AGATGTAGAAGCGGCCTGAGCACCGGCTGGACACAGCTGTCTAAACTGCTGGAACTGACAGGCCCCAAGT
CTCTGCCTGCTCCTTGGCTTTCTATGGCCCCTGTGTCCTGGATCACCCCTGGCCTGAAAACCACCGCTGT
GTGTAGAGGCGTGCTGAGAGGCGTGACATTCCTGCTGAGAAGAGAGGGCGACCACGAGTTTCTGGAAGTG
CCCGAGGCTCAAGAGGACGTGGAAGCCACCTTTCCAGTGCACCAGCCTGGCAACTACAGCTGCTCCTACA
GAACAGATGGCGAAGGCGCCCTGTCTGAGCCTTCTGCCACAGTGACAATCGAGGAACTGGCCGCTCCTCC
TCCACCTGTGCTTATGCACCACGGCGAAAGCTCTCAGGTGCTGCACCCTGGCAACAAAGTGACACTGACA
TGCGTGGCCCCTCTGAGCGGAGTGGATTTTCAGCTGCGGAGAGGCGAGAAAGAACTGCTGGTGCCCAGAA
GCAGCACAAGCCCCGACAGAATCTTCTTCCACCTGAACGCCGTGGCTCTTGGCGACGGCGGACACTACAC
CTGTAGATACAGACTGCACGACAACCAGAACGGATGGTCCGGCGATTCTGCCCCTGTGGAACTGATCCTG
AGCGACGAGACACTGCCCGCTCCAGAGTTTTCTCCAGAGCCTGAATCTGGCAGAGCCCTGCGGCTGAGAT
GTCTGGCTCCTCTTGAAGGCGCCAGATTCGCCCTCGTGCGAGAAGATAGAGGCGGCAGACGGGTGCACAG
ATTTCAGTCTCCAGCCGGAACTGAGGCCCTGTTCGAGCTGCACAATATCAGCGTGGCCGACAGCGCCAAC
TACTCCTGTGTGTATGTGGACCTGAAGCCACCATTCGGCGGCTCTGCCCCTTCTGAGAGACTGGAACTGC
ATGTGGATGGCCCTCCACCTAGACCACAGCTGAGAGCTACTTGGAGCGGAGCTGTTCTGGCCGGAAGAGA
TGCTGTGCTGAGATGCGAGGGCCCCATTCCTGATGTGACCTTTGAGCTGCTGAGAGAAGGCGAGACAAAG
GCCGTGAAAACCGTGCGAACACCTGGCGCCGCTGCCAATCTCGAGCTGATCTTTGTGGGACCACAGCACG
CCGGCAACTACCGGTGCAGATATAGAAGCTGGGTGCCCCACACCTTCGAGTCCGAGCTGTCTGATCCAGT
CGAGCTGCTGGTGGCCGAATCT
